Addgene plasmid #79641: pLV_Zika_NS1_Flag (Variant: W98G)
Purpose: Third generation Self-inactivating lentivector expressing NS1 (Variant W98G) from Zika virus
Depositing lab: Vaithi Arumugaswami. Depositing organization: Cedars-Sinai Medical Center.
Backbone
  Vector backbone: pLV
  Vector type: Mammalian Expression, Lentiviral
  Selectable markers: Puromycin
Growth in bacteria
  Bacterial resistance: Ampicillin, 100 μg/mL
  Growth temperature: 37°C
  Growth strain: NEB Stable
  Copy number: Unknown
Gene/Insert
  Gene/Insert name: NS1
  Species: Zika virus, Asian genotype, PRVABC59 strain
  Mutation: Variant: W98G
  Promoter: EF1
  Tag / fusion protein: Flag (C terminal on backbone)
  Cloning method: Restriction Enzyme; 5′ cloning site AgeI (not destroyed); 3′ cloning site XhoI (not destroyed)
  Sequencing primers: 5′ unknown; 3′ pCDH-rev
Terms and licenses: Academic/Nonprofit Terms; Industry Terms: Not Available to Industry
How to cite: pLV_Zika_NS1_Flag (Variant: W98G) was a gift from Vaithi Arumugaswami (Addgene plasmid # 79641 ; http://n2t.net/addgene:79641 ; RRID:Addgene_79641)
