[The description below was written by a language model from this plasmid's Addgene catalogue record and pLannotate feature annotations shown in this document.]
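Description:
pLV_Zika_NS1_Flag (Variant: W98G) is a third-generation, self-inactivating lentiviral expression vector of about 10.8 kb built on the pLV backbone. It carries the non-structural protein 1 (NS1) coding sequence of Zika virus (Asian genotype, strain PRVABC59) with a W98G substitution. It is propagated in E. coli through a high-copy ColE1/pUC-type origin with ampicillin selection (AmpR). An f1 origin is also present. Outside the lentiviral unit, the backbone holds an SV40/EM7-driven bleomycin/Zeocin resistance cassette with an SV40 polyadenylation signal, although the catalogue entry lists only puromycin as the mammalian selectable marker.

Genomic RNA for packaging is transcribed from a CMV enhancer/promoter fused to a truncated HIV-1 5' LTR, the Tat-independent arrangement typical of third-generation systems. This is followed by the Ψ packaging signal with a gag fragment, the Rev response element for Rev-dependent nuclear export, and the cPPT/CTS. The internal expression cassette uses an EF-1α core promoter joined to an HTLV-1 LTR segment, a common composite promoter. It drives NS1, cloned between AgeI and XhoI, fused in frame to a C-terminal FLAG tag supplied by the backbone. The automated annotation labels the NS1 reading frame by homology to the Japanese encephalitis virus polyprotein, which reflects flavivirus relatedness and not the actual source. An EMCV IRES then allows translation of puromycin N-acetyltransferase from the same transcript, so puromycin-resistant cells should also express NS1. A WPRE enhances transcript expression, and the unit ends in a truncated 3' LTR followed by a bGH polyadenylation signal.

The construct is suited to transient or stable expression of FLAG-tagged Zika NS1 W98G in mammalian cells, allowing detection or pull-down via the epitope tag. The record does not state the functional significance of the W98G variant.
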