Features (pLannotate 1.2.2; 33 found; start..end, strand, type, name):
    131..330     +  promoter       CMV promoter: human cytomegalovirus (CMV) immediate early promoter
    348..528     +  LTR            5' LTR (truncated): truncated 5' long terminal repeat (LTR) from HIV-1
    575..700     +  misc_feature   HIV-1 Ψ: packaging signal of human immunodeficiency virus type 1
    684..1047    +  CDS            HIV-1 gag (fragment): gag protein from human immunodeficiency virus 1; gag
   1193..1426    +  misc_feature   RRE: The Rev response element (RRE) of HIV-1 allows for Rev-dependent mRNA export from the nucleus to the cytoplasm.
   1803..1903    +  CDS            Rev (fragment): human immunodeficiency virus 1 (HIV-1) Rev protein; rev; enhances nuclear export of unspliced and incompletely spliced viral mRNAs
   1953..2070    +  misc_feature   cPPT/CTS: central polypurine tract and central termination sequence of HIV-1
   2148..2359    +  promoter       EF-1α core promoter: core promoter for human elongation factor EF-1α
   2372..2640    +  LTR            5' LTR (truncated): truncated 5' long terminal repeat (LTR) from human T-cell leukemia virus (HTLV) type 1
   2679..3734    +  CDS            POLS_JAEVJ (fragment): Experimental evidence at protein level: Swiss-Prot protein existence level 1. [Non-structural protein 1']: May play a role in neuroinvasiveness. From Japanese encephalitis virus (strain Jaoars982) (JEV).
   3747..3770    +  CDS            5xFLAG (fragment): five tandem FLAG® epitope tags
   3819..4391    +  misc_feature   IRES: internal ribosome entry site (IRES) of the encephalomyocarditis virus (EMCV)
   4400..4996    +  CDS            PuroR: puromycin N-acetyltransferase; pac from Streptomyces alboniger; confers resistance to puromycin
   5012..5600    +  misc_feature   WPRE: woodchuck hepatitis virus posttranscriptional regulatory element
   5617..6120    +  CDS            nef (fragment): NEF_HV1LA - Experimental evidence at protein level: Swiss-Prot protein existence level 1. Extracellular Nef protein targets CD4(+) T-lymphocytes for apoptosis by interacting with CXCR4 surface receptors. From Human immunodeficiency virus type 1 group M subtype B (isolate Lai) (HIV-1).
   6127..6307    +  LTR            5' LTR (truncated): truncated 5' long terminal repeat (LTR) from HIV-1
   6339..6563    +  polyA_signal   bGH poly(A) signal: bovine growth hormone polyadenylation signal
   6567..6588    +  promoter       SV40 promoter (fragment): SV40 enhancer and early promoter
   6609..7037    +  rep_origin     f1 ori (sequence partly withheld): f1 bacteriophage origin of replication; arrow indicates direction of (+) strand synthesis
   7051..7380    +  promoter       SV40 promoter: SV40 enhancer and early promoter
   7428..7475    +  promoter       EM7 promoter: synthetic bacterial promoter&nbsp
   7494..7868    +  CDS            BleoR: antibiotic-binding protein; Sh ble from Streptoalloteichus hindustanus; confers resistance to bleomycin, phleomycin, and Zeocin™
   7878..8003    +  CDS            ble (fragment): BLE_KLEPN - Experimental evidence at protein level: Swiss-Prot protein existence level 1. Binding protein with a strong affinity to the bleomycin family of antibiotics. Binds to CL990; an antimitotic-antibiotic compound. From Klebsiella pneumoniae.
   7998..8119    +  polyA_signal   SV40 poly(A) signal: SV40 polyadenylation signal
   8190..8212    -  protein_bind   lac operator (fragment): The lac repressor binds to the lac operator to inhibit transcription in E. coli. This inhibition can be relieved by adding lactose or isopropyl-β-D-thiogalactopyranoside (IPTG). lac repressor encoded by lacI
   8216..8246    -  promoter       lac promoter: promoter for the E. coli lac operon
   8261..8282    -  protein_bind   CAP binding site: CAP binding activates transcription in the presence of cAMP. E. coli catabolite activator protein
   8295..8387    -  CDS            lacI (fragment): lac repressor; lacI; The lac repressor binds to the lac operator to inhibit transcription in E. coli. This inhibition can be relieved by adding lactose or isopropyl-β-D-thiogalactopyranoside (IPTG).
   8570..9158    -  rep_origin     ori: high-copy-number ColE1/pMB1/pBR322/pUC origin of replication
   9329..10189   -  CDS            AmpR: β-lactamase; bla; confers resistance to ampicillin, carbenicillin, and related antibiotics
  10190..10294   -  promoter       AmpR promoter: bla
  10353..10405   -  misc_feature   bom (fragment): basis of mobility region from pBR322
  10560..130     +  enhancer       CMV enhancer (across the origin): human cytomegalovirus immediate early enhancer
>Addgene plasmid #79641 | pLV_Zika_NS1_Flag (Variant: W98G) | depositor full sequence | sequence record 152664 | pLV_Zika_NS1_Flag (Variant: W98G) sequence 10809 bps
TATGCCAAGTACGCCCCCTATTGACGTCAATGACGGTAAATGGCCCGCCTGGCATTATGCCCAGTACATG
ACCTTATGGGACTTTCCTACTTGGCAGTACATCTACGTATTAGTCATCGCTATTACCATGGTGATGCGGT
TTTGGCAGTACATCAATGGGCGTGGATAGCGGTTTGACTCACGGGGATTTCCAAGTCTCCACCCCATTGA
CGTCAATGGGAGTTTGTTTTGGCACCAAAATCAACGGGACTTTCCAAAATGTCGTAACAACTCCGCCCCA
TTGACGCAAATGGGCGGTAGGCGTGTACGGTGGGAGGTCTATATAAGCAGCGCGTTTTGCCTGTACTGGG
TCTCTCTGGTTAGACCAGATCTGAGCCTGGGAGCTCTCTGGCTAACTAGGGAACCCACTGCTTAAGCCTC
AATAAAGCTTGCCTTGAGTGCTTCAAGTAGTGTGTGCCCGTCTGTTGTGTGACTCTGGTAACTAGAGATC
CCTCAGACCCTTTTAGTCAGTGTGGAAAATCTCTAGCAGTGGCGCCCGAACAGGGACTTGAAAGCGAAAG
GGAAACCAGAGGAGCTCTCTCGACGCAGGACTCGGCTTGCTGAAGCGCGCACGGCAAGAGGCGAGGGGCG
GCGACTGGTGAGTACGCCAAAAATTTTGACTAGCGGAGGCTAGAAGGAGAGAGATGGGTGCGAGAGCGTC
AGTATTAAGCGGGGGAGAATTAGATCGCGATGGGAAAAAATTCGGTTAAGGCCAGGGGGAAAGAAAAAAT
ATAAATTAAAACATATAGTATGGGCAAGCAGGGAGCTAGAACGATTCGCAGTTAATCCTGGCCTGTTAGA
AACATCAGAAGGCTGTAGACAAATACTGGGACAGCTACAACCATCCCTTCAGACAGGATCAGAAGAACTT
AGATCATTATATAATACAGTAGCAACCCTCTATTGTGTGCATCAAAGGATAGAGATAAAAGACACCAAGG
AAGCTTTAGACAAGATAGAGGAAGAGCAAAACAAAAGTAAGACCACCGCACAGCAAGCGGCCGCTGATCT
TCAGACCTGGAGGAGGAGATATGAGGGACAATTGGAGAAGTGAATTATATAAATATAAAGTAGTAAAAAT
TGAACCATTAGGAGTAGCACCCACCAAGGCAAAGAGAAGAGTGGTGCAGAGAGAAAAAAGAGCAGTGGGA
ATAGGAGCTTTGTTCCTTGGGTTCTTGGGAGCAGCAGGAAGCACTATGGGCGCAGCGTCAATGACGCTGA
CGGTACAGGCCAGACAATTATTGTCTGGTATAGTGCAGCAGCAGAACAATTTGCTGAGGGCTATTGAGGC
GCAACAGCATCTGTTGCAACTCACAGTCTGGGGCATCAAGCAGCTCCAGGCAAGAATCCTGGCTGTGGAA
AGATACCTAAAGGATCAACAGCTCCTGGGGATTTGGGGTTGCTCTGGAAAACTCATTTGCACCACTGCTG
TGCCTTGGAATGCTAGTTGGAGTAATAAATCTCTGGAACAGATTTGGAATCACACGACCTGGATGGAGTG
GGACAGAGAAATTAACAATTACACAAGCTTAATACACTCCTTAATTGAAGAATCGCAAAACCAGCAAGAA
AAGAATGAACAAGAATTATTGGAATTAGATAAATGGGCAAGTTTGTGGAATTGGTTTAACATAACAAATT
GGCTGTGGTATATAAAATTATTCATAATGATAGTAGGAGGCTTGGTAGGTTTAAGAATAGTTTTTGCTGT
ACTTTCTATAGTGAATAGAGTTAGGCAGGGATATTCACCATTATCGTTTCAGACCCACCTCCCAACCCCG
AGGGGACCCGACAGGCCCGAAGGAATAGAAGAAGAAGGTGGAGAGAGAGACAGAGACAGATCCATTCGAT
TAGTGAACGGATCGGCACTGCGTGCGCCAATTCTGCAGACAAATGGCAGTATTCATCCACAATTTTAAAA
GAAAAGGGGGGATTGGGGGGTACAGTGCAGGGGAAAGAATAGTAGACATAATAGCAACAGACATACAAAC
TAAAGAATTACAAAAACAAATTACAAAAATTCAAAATTTTCGGGTTTATTACAGGGACAGCAGAGATCCA
GTTTGGTTAATTCTAGTGGATCTGCGATCGCTCCGGTGCCCGTCAGTGGGCAGAGCGCACATCGCCCACA
GTCCCCGAGAAGTTGGGGGGAGGGGTCGGCAATTGAACGGGTGCCTAGAGAAGGTGGCGCGGGGTAAACT
GGGAAAGTGATGTCGTGTACTGGCTCCGCCTTTTTCCCGAGGGTGGGGGAGAACCGTATATAAGTGCAGT
AGTCGCCGTGAACGTTCTTTTTCGCAACGGGTTTGCCGCCAGAACACAGCTGAAGCTTCGAGGGGCTCGC
ATCTCTCCTTCACGCGCCCGCCGCCCTACCTGAGGCCGCCATCCACGCCGGTTGAGTCGCGTTCTGCCGC
CTCCCGCCTGTGGTGCCTCCTGAACTGCGTCCGCCGTCTAGGTAAGTTTAAAGCTCAGGTCGAGACCGGG
CCTTTGTCCGGCGCTCCCTTGGAGCCTACCTAGACTCAGCCGGCTCTCCACGCTTTGCCTGACCCTGCTT
GCTCAACTCTACGTCTTTGTTTCGTTTTCTGTTCTGCGCCGTTACAGATCCAAGCTGTGACCGGCGCCTA
CCACCGGTCGCCACCATGGATGTGGGGTGCTCGGTGGACTTCTCAAAGAAGGAGACGAGATGCGGTACAG
GGGTGTTCGTCTATAACGACGTTGAAGCCTGGAGGGACAGGTACAAGTACCATCCTGACTCCCCCCGTAG
ATTGGCAGCAGCAGTCAAGCAAGCCTGGGAAGATGGTATCTGCGGGATCTCCTCTGTTTCAAGAATGGAA
AACATCATGTGGAGATCAGTAGAAGGGGAGCTCAACGCAATCCTGGAAGAGAATGGAGTTCAACTGACGG
TCGTTGTGGGATCTGTAAAAAACCCCATGGGGAGAGGTCCACAGAGATTGCCCGTGCCTGTGAACGAGCT
GCCCCACGGCTGGAAGGCTTGGGGGAAATCGTATTTCGTCAGAGCAGCAAAGACAAATAACAGCTTTGTC
GTGGATGGTGACACACTGAAGGAATGCCCACTCAAACATAGAGCATGGAACAGCTTTCTTGTGGAGGATC
ATGGGTTCGGGGTATTTCACACTAGTGTCTGGCTCAAGGTTAGAGAAGATTATTCATTAGAGTGTGATCC
AGCCGTTATTGGAACAGCTGTTAAGGGAAAGGAGGCTGTACACAGTGATCTAGGCTACTGGATTGAGAGT
GAGAAGAATGACACATGGAGGCTGAAGAGGGCCCATCTGATCGAGATGAAAACATGTGAATGGCCAAAGT
CCCACACATTGTGGACAGATGGAATAGAAGAGAGTGATCTGATCATACCCAAGTCTTTAGCTGGGCCACT
CAGCCATCACAATACCAGAGAGGGCTACAGGACCCAAATGAAAGGGCCATGGCACAGTGAAGAGCTTGAA
ATTCGGTTTGAGGAATGCCCAGGCACTAAGGTCCACGTGGAGGAAACATGTGGAACAAGAGGACCATCTC
TGAGATCAACCACTGCAAGCGGAAGGGTGATCGAGGAATGGTGCTGCAGGGAGTGCACAATGCCCCCACT
GTCGTTCCGGGCTAAAGATGGCTGTTGGTATGGAATGGAGATAAGGCCCAGGAAAGAACCAGAAAGCAAC
TTAGTAAGGTCAATGGTGACTGCATCCGGGATGGCCGACTACAAAGACGACGATGACAAGTAGCACTCGA
GGATATCGACGCGTGAAGCTTAGCGGCCGCAAATTCCGCCCCTCTCCCTCCCCCCCCCCTAACGTTACTG
GCCGAAGCCGCTTGGAATAAGGCCGGTGTGCGTTTGTCTATATGTTATTTTCCACCATATTGCCGTCTTT
TGGCAATGTGAGGGCCCGGAAACCTGGCCCTGTCTTCTTGACGAGCATTCCTAGGGGTCTTTCCCCTCTC
GCCAAAGGAATGCAAGGTCTGTTGAATGTCGTGAAGGAAGCAGTTCCTCTGGAAGCTTCTTGAAGACAAA
CAACGTCTGTAGCGACCCTTTGCAGGCAGCGGAACCCCCCACCTGGCGACAGGTGCCTCTGCGGCCAAAA
GCCACGTGTATAAGATACACCTGCAAAGGCGGCACAACCCCAGTGCCACGTTGTGAGTTGGATAGTTGTG
GAAAGAGTCAAATGGCTCTCCTCAAGCGTATTCAACAAGGGGCTGAAGGATGCCCAGAAGGTACCCCATT
GTATGGGATCTGATCTGGGGCCTCGGTGCACATGCTTTACATGTGTTTAGTCGAGGTTAAAAAAACGTCT
AGGCCCCCCGAACCACGGGGACGTGGTTTTCCTTTGAAAAACACGATAATACCATGGCCACCGAGTACAA
GCCCACGGTGCGCCTCGCCACCCGCGACGACGTCCCCCGGGCCGTACGCACCCTCGCCGCCGCGTTCGCC
GACTACCCCGCCACGCGCCACACCGTCGACCCGGACCGCCACATCGAGCGGGTCACCGAGCTGCAAGAAC
TCTTCCTCACGCGCGTCGGGCTCGACATCGGCAAGGTGTGGGTCGCGGACGACGGCGCCGCGGTGGCGGT
CTGGACCACGCCGGAGAGCGTCGAAGCGGGGGCGGTGTTCGCCGAGATCGGCTCGCGCATGGCCGAGTTG
AGCGGTTCCCGGCTGGCCGCGCAGCAACAGATGGAAGGCCTCCTGGCGCCGCACCGGCCCAAGGAGCCCG
CGTGGTTCCTGGCCACCGTCGGCGTCTCGCCCGACCACCAGGGCAAGGGTCTGGGCAGCGCCGTCGTGCT
CCCCGGAGTGGAGGCGGCCGAGCGCGCTGGGGTGCCCGCCTTCCTGGAGACCTCCGCGCCCCGCAACCTC
CCCTTCTACGAGCGGCTCGGCTTCACCGTCACCGCCGACGTCGAGGTGCCCGAAGGACCGCGCACCTGGT
GCATGACCCGCAAGCCCGGTGCCTGAGTTCGCGTCTGGAACAATCAACCTCTGGATTACAAAATTTGTGA
AAGATTGACTGGTATTCTTAACTATGTTGCTCCTTTTACGCTATGTGGATACGCTGCTTTAATGCCTTTG
TATCATGCTATTGCTTCCCGTATGGCTTTCATTTTCTCCTCCTTGTATAAATCCTGGTTGCTGTCTCTTT
ATGAGGAGTTGTGGCCCGTTGTCAGGCAACGTGGCGTGGTGTGCACTGTGTTTGCTGACGCAACCCCCAC
TGGTTGGGGCATTGCCACCACCTGTCAGCTCCTTTCCGGGACTTTCGCTTTCCCCCTCCCTATTGCCACG
GCGGAACTCATCGCCGCCTGCCTTGCCCGCTGCTGGACAGGGGCTCGGCTGTTGGGCACTGACAATTCCG
TGGTGTTGTCGGGGAAGCTGACGTCCTTTCCATGGCTGCTCGCCTGTGTTGCCACCTGGATTCTGCGCGG
GACGTCCTTCTGCTACGTCCCTTCGGCCCTCAATCCAGCGGACCTTCCTTCCCGCGGCCTGCTGCCGGCT
CTGCGGCCTCTTCCGCGTCTTCGCCTTCGCCCTCAGACGAGTCGGATCTCCCTTTGGGCCGCCTCCCCGC
CTGGAATTAATTCTGCAGTCGAGACCTAGAAAAACATGGAGCAATCACAAGTAGCAATACAGCAGCTACC
AATGCTGATTGTGCCTGGCTAGAAGCACAAGAGGAGGAGGAGGTGGGTTTTCCAGTCACACCTCAGGTAC
CTTTAAGACCAATGACTTACAAGGCAGCTGTAGATCTTAGCCACTTTTTAAAAGAAAAGGGGGGACTGGA
AGGGCTAATTCACTCCCAACGAAGACAAGATATCCTTGATCTGTGGATCTACCACACACAAGGCTACTTC
CCTGATTGGCAGAACTACACACCAGGGCCAGGGATCAGATATCCACTGACCTTTGGATGGTGCTACAAGC
TAGTACCAGTTGAGCAAGAGAAGGTAGAAGAAGCCAATGAAGGAGAGAACACCCGCTTGTTACACCCTGT
GAGCCTGCATGGGATGGATGACCCGGAGAGAGAAGTATTAGAGTGGAGGTTTGACAGCCGCCTAGCATTT
CATCACATGGCCCGAGAGCTGCATCCGGACTGTACTGGGTCTCTCTGGTTAGACCAGATCTGAGCCTGGG
AGCTCTCTGGCTAACTAGGGAACCCACTGCTTAAGCCTCAATAAAGCTTGCCTTGAGTGCTTCAAGTAGT
GTGTGCCCGTCTGTTGTGTGACTCTGGTAACTAGAGATCCCTCAGACCCTTTTAGTCAGTGTGGAAAATC
TCTAGCAGGGCCCGTTTAAACCCGCTGATCAGCCTCGACTGTGCCTTCTAGTTGCCAGCCATCTGTTGTT
TGCCCCTCCCCCGTGCCTTCCTTGACCCTGGAAGGTGCCACTCCCACTGTCCTTTCCTAATAAAATGAGG
AAATTGCATCGCATTGTCTGAGTAGGTGTCATTCTATTCTGGGGGGTGGGGTGGGGCAGGACAGCAAGGG
GGAGGATTGGGAAGACAATAGCAGGCATGCTGGGGATGCGGTGGGCTCTATGGCTTCTGAGGCGGAAAGA
ACCAGCTGGGGCTCTAGGGGGTATCCCC
[124 nt withheld, positions 6609-6732]
C
[91 nt withheld, positions 6734-6824]
A
[49 nt withheld, positions 6826-6874]
CCTTTGACGTTGGAGTCCACGTTCTTT
[37 nt withheld, positions 6902-6938]
ACCCTATCTCGGTCTATTCTTTTGATTTATAAGGGATTTTGCCGATTTCGGCCTATTGGTTAAAAAATGA
GCTGATTTAACAAAAATTTAACGCGAATTAATTCTGTGGAATGTGTGTCAGTTAGGGTGTGGAAAGTCCC
CAGGCTCCCCAGCAGGCAGAAGTATGCAAAGCATGCATCTCAATTAGTCAGCAACCAGGTGTGGAAAGTC
CCCAGGCTCCCCAGCAGGCAGAAGTATGCAAAGCATGCATCTCAATTAGTCAGCAACCATAGTCCCGCCC
CTAACTCCGCCCATCCCGCCCCTAACTCCGCCCAGTTCCGCCCATTCTCCGCCCCATGGCTGACTAATTT
TTTTTATTTATGCAGAGGCCGAGGCCGCCTCTGCCTCTGAGCTATTCCAGAAGTAGTGAGGAGGCTTTTT
TGGAGGCCTAGGCTTTTGCAAAAAGCTCCCGGGAGCTTGTATATCCATTTTCGGATCTGATCAGCACGTG
TTGACAATTAATCATCGGCATAGTATATCGGCATAGTATAATACGACAAGGTGAGGAACTAAACCATGGC
CAAGTTGACCAGTGCCGTTCCGGTGCTCACCGCGCGCGACGTCGCCGGAGCGGTCGAGTTCTGGACCGAC
CGGCTCGGGTTCTCCCGGGACTTCGTGGAGGACGACTTCGCCGGTGTGGTCCGGGACGACGTGACCCTGT
TCATCAGCGCGGTCCAGGACCAGGTGGTGCCGGACAACACCCTGGCCTGGGTGTGGGTGCGCGGCCTGGA
CGAGCTGTACGCCGAGTGGTCGGAGGTCGTGTCCACGAACTTCCGGGACGCCTCCGGGCCGGCCATGACC
GAGATCGGCGAGCAGCCGTGGGGGCGGGAGTTCGCCCTGCGCGACCCGGCCGGCAACTGCGTGCACTTCG
TGGCCGAGGAGCAGGACTGACACGTGCTACGAGATTTCGATTCCACCGCCGCCTTCTATGAAAGGTTGGG
CTTCGGAATCGTTTTCCGGGACGCCGGCTGGATGATCCTCCAGCGCGGGGATCTCATGCTGGAGTTCTTC
GCCCACCCCAACTTGTTTATTGCAGCTTATAATGGTTACAAATAAAGCAATAGCATCACAAATTTCACAA
ATAAAGCATTTTTTTCACTGCATTCTAGTTGTGGTTTGTCCAAACTCATCAATGTATCTTATCATGTCTG
TATACCGTCGACCTCTAGCTAGAGCTTGGCGTAATCATGGTCATAGCTGTTTCCTGTGTGAAATTGTTAT
CCGCTCACAATTCCACACAACATACGAGCCGGAAGCATAAAGTGTAAAGCCTGGGGTGCCTAATGAGTGA
GCTAACTCACATTAATTGCGTTGCGCTCACTGCCCGCTTTCCAGTCGGGAAACCTGTCGTGCCAGCTGCA
TTAATGAATCGGCCAACGCGCGGGGAGAGGCGGTTTGCGTATTGGGCGCTCTTCCGCTTCCTCGCTCACT
GACTCGCTGCGCTCGGTCGTTCGGCTGCGGCGAGCGGTATCAGCTCACTCAAAGGCGGTAATACGGTTAT
CCACAGAATCAGGGGATAACGCAGGAAAGAACATGTGAGCAAAAGGCCAGCAAAAGGCCAGGAACCGTAA
AAAGGCCGCGTTGCTGGCGTTTTTCCATAGGCTCCGCCCCCCTGACGAGCATCACAAAAATCGACGCTCA
AGTCAGAGGTGGCGAAACCCGACAGGACTATAAAGATACCAGGCGTTTCCCCCTGGAAGCTCCCTCGTGC
GCTCTCCTGTTCCGACCCTGCCGCTTACCGGATACCTGTCCGCCTTTCTCCCTTCGGGAAGCGTGGCGCT
TTCTCATAGCTCACGCTGTAGGTATCTCAGTTCGGTGTAGGTCGTTCGCTCCAAGCTGGGCTGTGTGCAC
GAACCCCCCGTTCAGCCCGACCGCTGCGCCTTATCCGGTAACTATCGTCTTGAGTCCAACCCGGTAAGAC
ACGACTTATCGCCACTGGCAGCAGCCACTGGTAACAGGATTAGCAGAGCGAGGTATGTAGGCGGTGCTAC
AGAGTTCTTGAAGTGGTGGCCTAACTACGGCTACACTAGAAGAACAGTATTTGGTATCTGCGCTCTGCTG
AAGCCAGTTACCTTCGGAAAAAGAGTTGGTAGCTCTTGATCCGGCAAACAAACCACCGCTGGTAGCGGTG
GTTTTTTTGTTTGCAAGCAGCAGATTACGCGCAGAAAAAAAGGATCTCAAGAAGATCCTTTGATCTTTTC
TACGGGGTCTGACGCTCAGTGGAACGAAAACTCACGTTAAGGGATTTTGGTCATGAGATTATCAAAAAGG
ATCTTCACCTAGATCCTTTTAAATTAAAAATGAAGTTTTAAATCAATCTAAAGTATATATGAGTAAACTT
GGTCTGACAGTTACCAATGCTTAATCAGTGAGGCACCTATCTCAGCGATCTGTCTATTTCGTTCATCCAT
AGTTGCCTGACTCCCCGTCGTGTAGATAACTACGATACGGGAGGGCTTACCATCTGGCCCCAGTGCTGCA
ATGATACCGCGAGACCCACGCTCACCGGCTCCAGATTTATCAGCAATAAACCAGCCAGCCGGAAGGGCCG
AGCGCAGAAGTGGTCCTGCAACTTTATCCGCCTCCATCCAGTCTATTAATTGTTGCCGGGAAGCTAGAGT
AAGTAGTTCGCCAGTTAATAGTTTGCGCAACGTTGTTGCCATTGCTACAGGCATCGTGGTGTCACGCTCG
TCGTTTGGTATGGCTTCATTCAGCTCCGGTTCCCAACGATCAAGGCGAGTTACATGATCCCCCATGTTGT
GCAAAAAAGCGGTTAGCTCCTTCGGTCCTCCGATCGTTGTCAGAAGTAAGTTGGCCGCAGTGTTATCACT
CATGGTTATGGCAGCACTGCATAATTCTCTTACTGTCATGCCATCCGTAAGATGCTTTTCTGTGACTGGT
GAGTACTCAACCAAGTCATTCTGAGAATAGTGTATGCGGCGACCGAGTTGCTCTTGCCCGGCGTCAATAC
GGGATAATACCGCGCCACATAGCAGAACTTTAAAAGTGCTCATCATTGGAAAACGTTCTTCGGGGCGAAA
ACTCTCAAGGATCTTACCGCTGTTGAGATCCAGTTCGATGTAACCCACTCGTGCACCCAACTGATCTTCA
GCATCTTTTACTTTCACCAGCGTTTCTGGGTGAGCAAAAACAGGAAGGCAAAATGCCGCAAAAAAGGGAA
TAAGGGCGACACGGAAATGTTGAATACTCATACTCTTCCTTTTTCAATATTATTGAAGCATTTATCAGGG
TTATTGTCTCATGAGCGGATACATATTTGAATGTATTTAGAAAAATAAACAAATAGGGGTTCCGCGCACA
TTTCCCCGAAAAGTGCCACCTGACGTCGACGGATCGGGAGATCTCCCGATCCCCTATGGTGCACTCTCAG
TACAATCTGCTCTGATGCCGCATAGTTAAGCCAGTATCTGCTCCCTGCTTGTGTGTTGGAGGTCGCTGAG
TAGTGCGCGAGCAAAATTTAAGCTACAACAAGGCAAGGCTTGACCGACAATTGCATGAAGAATCTGCTTA
GGGTTAGGCGTTTTGCGCTGCTTCGCGATGTACGGGCCAGATATACGCGTTGACATTGATTATTGACTAG
TTATTAATAGTAATCAATTACGGGGTCATTAGTTCATAGCCCATATATGGAGTTCCGCGTTACATAACTT
ACGGTAAATGGCCCGCCTGGCTGACCGCCCAACGACCCCCGCCCATTGACGTCAATAATGACGTATGTTC
CCATAGTAACGCCAATAGGGACTTTCCATTGACGTCAATGGGTGGAGTATTTACGGTAAACTGCCCACTT
GGCAGTACATCAAGTGTATCA
