>Addgene plasmid #79641 | pLV_Zika_NS1_Flag (Variant: W98G) | addgene partial sequence | sequence record 151196 | pCDH-rev 5'-GCATTCCTTTGGCGAGAG-3'
TCAAGAAGACAGGGCCAGGTTTCCGGGCCCTCACATTGCCAAAAGACGGCAATATGGTGGAAAATAACAT
ATAGACAAACGCACACCGGCCTTATTCCAAGCGGCTTCGGCCAGTAACGTTAGGGGGGGGGGAGGGAGAG
GGGCGGAATTTGCGGCCGCTAAGCTTCACGCGTCGATATCCTCGAGTGCTACTTGTCATCGTCGTCTTTG
TAGTCGGCCATCCCGGATGCAGTCACCATTGACCTTACTAAGTTGCTTTCTGGTTCTTTCCTGGGCCTTA
TCTCCATTCCATACCAACAGCCATCTTTAGCCCGGAACGACAGTGGGGGCATTGTGCACTCCCTGCAGCA
CCATTCCTCGATCACCCTTCCGCTTGCAGTGGTTGATCTCAGAGATGGTCCTCTTGTTCCACATGTTTCC
TCCACGTGGACCTTAGTGCCTGGGCATTCCTCAAACCGAATTTCAAGCTCTTCACTGTGCCATGGCCCTT
TCATTTGGGTCCTGTAGCCCTCTCTGGTATTGTGATGGCTGAGTGGCCCAGCTAAAGACTTGGGTATGAT
CAGATCACTCTCTTCTATTCCATCTGTCCACAATGTGTGGGACTTTGGCCATTCACATGTTTTCATCTCG
ATCAGATGGGCCCTCTTCAGCCTCCATGTGTCATTCTTCTCACTCTCAATCCAGTAGCCTAGATCACTGT
GTACAGCCTCCTTTCCCTTAACAGCTGTTCCAATAACGGCTGGATCACACTCTAATGAATAATCTTCTCT
AACCTTGAGCCAGACACTAGTGTGAAATACCCCGAACCCATGATCCTCCACAAGAAAGCTGTTCCATGCT
CTATGTTTGAGTGGGCATTCCTTCAGTGTGTCACCATCCACGACAAAGCTGTTATTTGTCTTTGCTGCTC
TGACGAAATACGATTTCCCCC
