>Addgene plasmid #79641 | pLV_Zika_NS1_Flag (Variant: W98G) | addgene partial sequence | sequence record 152663 | zNs1-Rev 5'-GCCTCCTTTCCCTTAACAGC-3'
TCTAATGAATAATCTTCTCTAACCTTGAGCCAGACACTAGTGTGAAATACCCCGAACCCATGATCCTCCA
CAAGAAAGCTGTTCCATGCTCTATGTTTGAGTGGGCATTCCTTCAGTGTGTCACCATCCACGACAAAGCT
GTTATTTGTCTTTGCTGCTCTGACGAAATACGATTTCCCCCAAGCCTTCCAGCCGTGGGGCAGCTCGTTC
ACAGGCACGGGCAATCTCTGTGGACCTCTCCCCATGGGGTTTTTTACAGATCCCACAACGACCGTCAGTT
GAACTCCATTCTCTTCCAGGATTGCGTTGAGCTCCCCTTCTACTGATCTCCACATGATGTTTTCCATTCT
TGAAACAGAGGAGATCCCGCAGATACCATCTTCCCAGGCTTGCTTGACTGCTGCTGCCAATCTACGGGGG
GAGTCAGGATGGTACTTGTACCTGTCCCTCCAGGCTTCAACGTCGTTATAGACGAACACCCCTGTACCGC
ATCTCGTCTCCTTCTTTGAGAAGTCCACCGAGCACCCCACATCCATGGTGGCGACCGGTGGTAGGCGCCG
GTCACAGCTTGGATCTGTAACGGCGCAGAACAGAAAACGAAACAAAGACGTAGAGTTGAGCAAGCAGGGT
CAGGCAAAGCGTGGAGAGCCGGCTGAGTCTAGGTAGGCTCCAAGGGAGCGCCGGACAAAGGCCCGGTCTC
GACCTGAGCTTTAAACTTACCTAGACGGCGGACGCAGTTCAGGAGGCACCACAGGCGGGAGGCGGCAGAA
CGCGACTCAACCGGCGTGGATGGCGGCCTCAGGTAGGGCGGCGGGCGCGTGAAGGAGAGATGCGAGCCCC
TCGAAGCTTCAGCTGTGTTCTGGCGGCAAACCCGTTGCGAAAAAGAACGTTCACGGCGACTACTGCACTT
ATATACGGTTCTCCCCCACCCTCGGGAAAAAGG
